>Addgene plasmid #221280 | pMSCV-FKBP-GMIP(trunc C2) | addgene full sequence | sequence record 438520 | Addgene NGS Result
AGATCTGCCACCATGGACTACAAGGATCACGACGGTGATTACAAGGACCACGACATCGACTACAAGGACG
ACGACGACAAGGGCGTTCAAGTAGAAACAATATCTCCAGGAGACGGGCGTACATTTCCTAAGCGTGGCCA
AACTTGCGTAGTCCATTATACCGGCATGCTGGAGGACGGTAAGAAGGTCGATAGCTCTAGAGACCGTAAC
AAACCTTTCAAATTTATGCTGGGGAAACAGGAGGTTATCCGTGGTTGGGAGGAAGGCGTGGCCCAAATGT
CCGTTGGGCAGCGTGCTAAGTTAACCATCTCGCCAGATTACGCATATGGGGCTACAGGCCATCCTGGGAT
CATTCCCCCGCATGCGACACTTGTGTTTGATGTAGAGCTGTTGAAGTTGGAGACGCGGGGAGTTCAAGTC
GAAACGATTTCACCAGGTGATGGACGCACCTTTCCTAAACGGGGACAAACGTGCGTCGTGCATTACACCG
GTATGCTGGAAGACGGCAAGAAAGTCGATTCAAGCCGCGATAGAAATAAACCCTTCAAATTCATGCTTGG
AAAACAGGAAGTAATACGCGGATGGGAAGAGGGTGTGGCGCAAATGTCTGTCGGGCAAAGAGCTAAACTG
ACAATAAGTCCTGATTACGCGTACGGTGCGACTGGGCACCCTGGTATCATTCCGCCGCACGCGACACTTG
TCTTCGACGTCGAGTTACTTAAGCTTGAGACGCGGGGGGTGCAGGTAGAGACTATTTCGCCCGGTGACGG
AAGAACTTTCCCAAAGCGGGGACAGACCTGTGTTGTCCACTACACTGGGATGTTGGAGGATGGTAAGAAA
GTTGACTCAAGTCGTGATCGCAACAAACCCTTTAAGTTTATGCTTGGGAAGCAGGAAGTCATCAGAGGTT
GGGAAGAAGGCGTAGCTCAGATGTCAGTGGGACAACGGGCCAAATTAACCATCAGTCCAGACTACGCCTA
CGGAGCCACCGGTCACCCAGGGATCATACCACCTCACGCAACCTTAGTGTTCGATGTGGAACTTTTAAAG
TTAGAGACGCGCGGTGTACAAGTGGAAACAATCAGTCCAGGGGATGGGAGAACATTCCCCAAAAGAGGCC
AGACGTGTGTCGTGCACTATACGGGGATGTTAGAAGATGGGAAAAAGGTCGATTCGTCACGCGACCGCAA
CAAACCGTTTAAATTCATGTTGGGAAAGCAGGAGGTGATTCGCGGCTGGGAGGAAGGTGTGGCACAGATG
AGCGTGGGCCAGAGAGCAAAACTGACTATCTCTCCTGATTATGCCTACGGCGCGACGGGCCACCCTGGCA
TAATTCCACCCCACGCTACCCTGGTATTCGATGTCGAGCTTCTGAAGCTTGAGGGTGCTGGGGCTGGGGC
TATGGACTCAGCGGAGACAGAGCTAACCCCAGCTCCTGAGGGCAGGAAGAGATACAGTGACATCTTCCAG
AGCCTGGACAACCTCGAGATATCATTGGGGAACGTAACTTTTGATCCCCTGGCTGGAGACCCTTGATAAG
CGGCCGCGTTTAAACGTCGACGGTATCGATAAGCTTGATATCGAATTCCGCCCCCCCCCCTAACGTTACT
GGCCGAAGCCGCTTGGAATAAGGCCGGTGTGCGTTTGTCTATATGTTATTTTCCACCATATTGCCGTCTT
TTGGCAATGTGAGGGCCCGGAAACCTGGCCCTGTCTTCTTGACGAGCATTCCTAGGGGTCTTTCCCCTCT
CGCCAAAGGAATGCAAGGTCTGTTGAATGTCGTGAAGGAAGCAGTTCCTCTGGAAGCTTCTTGAAGACAA
ACAACGTCTGTAGCGACCCTTTGCAGGCAGCGGAACCCCCCACCTGGCGACAGGTGCCTCTGCGGCCAAA
AGCCACGTGTATAAGATACACCTGCAAAGGCGGCACAACCCCAGTGCCACGTTGTGAGTTGGATAGTTGT
GGAAAGAGTCAAATGGCTCTCCTCAAGCGTATTCAACAAGGGGCTGAAGGATGCCCAGAAGGTACCCCAT
TGTATGGGATCTGATCTGGGGCCTCGGTGCACATGCTTTACATGTGTTTAGTCGAGGTTAAAAAAACGTC
TAGGCCCCCCGAACCACGGGGACGTGGTTTTCCTTTGAAAAACACGATGATAATATGGCCACAACCATGG
TGAGCAAGGGCGAGGAGCTGTTCACCGGGGTGGTGCCCATCCTGGTCGAGCTGGACGGCGACGTAAACGG
CCACAAGTTCAGCGTGTCTGGCGAGGGCGAGGGCGATGCCACCTACGGCAAGCTGACCCTGAAGTTCATC
TGCACCACCGGCAAGCTGCCCGTGCCCTGGCCCACCCTCGTGACCACCCTGACCTACGGCGTGCAGTGCT
TCAGCCGCTACCCCGACCACATGAAGCAGCACGACTTCTTCAAGTCCGCCATGCCCGAAGGCTACGTCCA
GGAGCGCACCATCTTCTTCAAGGACGACGGCAACTACAAGACCCGCGCCGAGGTGAAGTTCGAGGGCGAC
ACCCTGGTGAACCGCATCGAGCTGAAGGGCATCGACTTCAAGGAGGACGGCAACATCCTGGGGCACAAGC
TGGAGTACAACTACAACAGCCACAACGTCTATATCATGGCCGACAAGCAGAAGAACGGCATCAAGGCGAA
CTTCAAGATCCGCCACAACATCGAGGACGGCAGCGTGCAGCTCGCCGACCACTACCAGCAGAACACCCCC
ATCGGCGACGGCCCCGTGCTGCTGCCCGACAACCACTACCTGAGCACCCAGTCCGCCCTGAGCAAAGACC
CCAACGAGAAGCGCGATCACATGGTCCTGCTGGAGTTCGTGACCGCCGCCGGGATCACTCTCGGCATGGA
CGAGCTGTACAAGTAATGAATTAATTAAGAATTCGATAAAATAAAAGATTTTATTTAGTCTCCAGAAAAA
GGGGGGAATGAAAGACCCCACCTGTAGGTTTGGCAAGCTAGCTTAAGTAACGCCATTTTGCAAGGCATGG
AAAATACATAACTGAGAATAGAGAAGTTCAGATCAAGGTTAGGAACAGAGAGACAGCAGAATATGGGCCA
AACAGGATATCTGTGGTAAGCAGTTCCTGCCCCGGCTCAGGGCCAAGAACAGATGGTCCCCAGATGCGGT
CCCGCCCTCAGCAGTTTCTAGAGAACCATCAGATGTTTCCAGGGTGCCCCAAGGACCTGAAATGACCCTG
TGCCTTATTTGAACTAACCAATCAGTTCGCTTCTCGCTTCTGTTCGCGCGCTTCTGCTCCCCGAGCTCAA
TAAAAGAGCCCACAACCCCTCACTCGGCGCGCCAGTCCTCCGATAGACTGCGTCGCCCGGGTACCCGTGT
ATCCAATAAACCCTCTTGCAGTTGCATCCGACTTGTGGTCTCGCTGTTCCTTGGGAGGGTCTCCTCTGAG
TGATTGACTACCCGTCAGCGGGGGTCTTTCATGGGTAACAGTTTCTTGAAGTTGGAGAACAACATTCTGA
GGGTAGGAGTCGAATATTAAGTAATCCTGACTCAATTAGCCACTGTTTTGAATCCACATACTCCAATACT
CCTGAAATAGTTCATTATGGACAGCGCAGAAAGAGCTGGGGAGAATTGTGAAATTGTTATCCGCTCACAA
TTCCACACAACATACGAGCCGGAAGCATAAAGTGTAAAGCCTGGGGTGCCTAATGAGTGAGCTAACTCAC
ATTAATTGCGTTGCGCTCACTGCCCGCTTTCCAGTCGGGAAACCTGTCGTGCCAGCTGCATTAATGAATC
GGCCAACGCGCGGGGAGAGGCGGTTTGCGTATTGGGCGCTCTTCCGCTTCCTCGCTCACTGACTCGCTGC
GCTCGGTCGTTCGGCTGCGGCGAGCGGTATCAGCTCACTCAAAGGCGGTAATACGGTTATCCACAGAATC
AGGGGATAACGCAGGAAAGAACATGTGAGCAAAAGGCCAGCAAAAGGCCAGGAACCGTAAAAAGGCCGCG
TTGCTGGCGTTTTTCCATAGGCTCCGCCCCCCTGACGAGCATCACAAAAATCGACGCTCAAGTCAGAGGT
GGCGAAACCCGACAGGACTATAAAGATACCAGGCGTTTCCCCCTGGAAGCTCCCTCGTGCGCTCTCCTGT
TCCGACCCTGCCGCTTACCGGATACCTGTCCGCCTTTCTCCCTTCGGGAAGCGTGGCGCTTTCTCATAGC
TCACGCTGTAGGTATCTCAGTTCGGTGTAGGTCGTTCGCTCCAAGCTGGGCTGTGTGCACGAACCCCCCG
TTCAGCCCGACCGCTGCGCCTTATCCGGTAACTATCGTCTTGAGTCCAACCCGGTAAGACACGACTTATC
GCCACTGGCAGCAGCCACTGGTAACAGGATTAGCAGAGCGAGGTATGTAGGCGGTGCTACAGAGTTCTTG
AAGTGGTGGCCTAACTACGGCTACACTAGAAGAACAGTATTTGGTATCTGCGCTCTGCTGAAGCCAGTTA
CCTTCGGAAAAAGAGTTGGTAGCTCTTGATCCGGCAAACAAACCACCGCTGGTAGCGGTGGTTTTTTTGT
TTGCAAGCAGCAGATTACGCGCAGAAAAAAAGGATCTCAAGAAGATCCTTTGATCTTTTCTACGGGGTCT
GACGCTCAGTGGAACGAAAACTCACGTTAAGGGATTTTGGTCATGAGATTATCAAAAAGGATCTTCACCT
AGATCCTTTTAAATTAAAAATGAAGTTTTAAATCAATCTAAAGTATATATGAGTAAACTTGGTCTGACAG
TTACCAATGCTTAATCAGTGAGGCACCTATCTCAGCGATCTGTCTATTTCGTTCATCCATAGTTGCCTGA
CTCCCCGTCGTGTAGATAACTACGATACGGGAGGGCTTACCATCTGGCCCCAGTGCTGCAATGATACCGC
GAGACCCACGCTCACCGGCTCCAGATTTATCAGCAATAAACCAGCCAGCCGGAAGGGCCGAGCGCAGAAG
TGGTCCTGCAACTTTATCCGCCTCCATCCAGTCTATTAATTGTTGCCGGGAAGCTAGAGTAAGTAGTTCG
CCAGTTAATAGTTTGCGCAACGTTGTTGCCATTGCTACAGGCATCGTGGTGTCACGCTCGTCGTTTGGTA
TGGCTTCATTCAGCTCCGGTTCCCAACGATCAAGGCGAGTTACATGATCCCCCATGTTGTGCAAAAAAGC
GGTTAGCTCCTTCGGTCCTCCGATCGTTGTCAGAAGTAAGTTGGCCGCAGTGTTATCACTCATGGTTATG
GCAGCACTGCATAATTCTCTTACTGTCATGCCATCCGTAAGATGCTTTTCTGTGACTGGTGAGTACTCAA
CCAAGTCATTCTGAGAATAGTGTATGCGGCGACCGAGTTGCTCTTGCCCGGCGTCAATACGGGATAATAC
CGCGCCACATAGCAGAACTTTAAAAGTGCTCATCATTGGAAAACGTTCTTCGGGGCGAAAACTCTCAAGG
ATCTTACCGCTGTTGAGATCCAGTTCGATGTAACCCACTCGTGCACCCAACTGATCTTCAGCATCTTTTA
CTTTCACCAGCGTTTCTGGGTGAGCAAAAACAGGAAGGCAAAATGCCGCAAAAAAGGGAATAAGGGCGAC
ACGGAAATGTTGAATACTCATACTCTTCCTTTTTCAATATTATTGAAGCATTTATCAGGGTTATTGTCTC
ATGAGCGGATACATATTTGAATGTATTTAGAAAAATAAACAAATAGGGGTTCCGCGCACATTTCCCCGAA
AAGTGCCACCTGACGTCTAAGAAACCATTATTATCATGACATTAACCTATAAAAATAGGCGTATCACGAG
GCCCTTTCGTCTCGCGCGTTTCGGTGATGACGGTGAAAACCTCTGACACATGCAGCTCCCGGAGACGGTC
ACAGCTTGTCTGTAAGCGGATGCCGGGAGCAGACAAGCCCGTCAGGGCGCGTCAGCGGGTGTTGGCGGGT
GTCGGGGCTGGCTTAACTATGCGGCATCAGAGCAGATTGTACTGAGAGTGCACCATATGCGGTGTGAAAT
ACCGCACAGATGCGTAAGGAGAAAATACCGCATCAGGCGCCATTCGCCATTCAGGCTGCGCAACTGTTGG
GAAGGGCGATCGGTGCGGGCCTCTTCGCTATTACGCCAGCTGGCGAAAGGGGGATGTGCTGCAAGGCGAT
TAAGTTGGGTAACGCCAGGGTTTTCCCAGTCACGACGTTGTAAAACGACGGCGCAAGGAATGGTGCATGC
AAGGAGATGGCGCCCAACAGTCCCCCGGCCACGGGGCCTGCCACCATACCCACGCCGAAACAAGCGCTCA
TGAGCCCGAAGTGGCGAGCCCGATCTTCCCCATCGGTGATGTCGGCGATATAGGCGCCAGCAACCGCACC
TGTGGCGCCGGTGATGCCGGCCACGATGCGTCCGGCGTAGAGGCGATTAGTCCAATTTGTTAAAGACAGG
ATATCAGTGGTCCAGGCTCTAGTTTTGACTCAACAATATCACCAGCTGAAGCCTATAGAGTACGAGCCAT
AGATAAAATAAAAGATTTTATTTAGTCTCCAGAAAAAGGGGGGAATGAAAGACCCCACCTGTAGGTTTGG
CAAGCTAGCTTAAGTAACGCCATTTTGCAAGGCATGGAAAATACATAACTGAGAATAGAGAAGTTCAGAT
CAAGGTTAGGAACAGAGAGACAGCAGAATATGGGCCAAACAGGATATCTGTGGTAAGCAGTTCCTGCCCC
GGCTCAGGGCCAAGAACAGATGGTCCCCAGATGCGGTCCCGCCCTCAGCAGTTTCTAGAGAACCATCAGA
TGTTTCCAGGGTGCCCCAAGGACCTGAAATGACCCTGTGCCTTATTTGAACTAACCAATCAGTTCGCTTC
TCGCTTCTGTTCGCGCGCTTCTGCTCCCCGAGCTCAATAAAAGAGCCCACAACCCCTCACTCGGCGCGCC
AGTCCTCCGATAGACTGCGTCGCCCGGGTACCCGTATTCCCAATAAAGCCTCTTGCTGTTTGCATCCGAA
TCGTGGACTCGCTGATCCTTGGGAGGGTCTCCTCAGATTGATTGACTGCCCACCTCGGGGGTCTTTCATT
TGGAGGTTCCACCGAGATTTGGAGACCCCTGCCCAGGGACCACCGACCCCCCCGCCGGGAGGTAAGCTGG
CCAGCGGTCGTTTCGTGTCTGTCTCTGTCTTTGTGCGTGTTTGTGCCGGCATCTAATGTTTGCGCCTGCG
TCTGTACTAGTTAGCTAACTAGCTCTGTATCTGGCGGACCCGTGGTGGAACTGACGAGTTCTGAACACCC
GGCCGCAACCCTGGGAGACGTCCCAGGGACTTTGGGGGCCGTTTTTGTGGCCCGACCTGAGGAAGGGAGT
CGATGTGGAATCCGACCCCGTCAGGATATGTGGTTCTGGTAGGAGACGAGAACCTAAAACAGTTCCCGCC
TCCGTCTGAATTTTTGCTTTCGGTTTGGAACCGAAGCCGCGCGTCTTGTCTGCTGCAGCGCTGCAGCATC
GTTCTGTGTTGTCTCTGTCTGACTGTGTTTCTGTATTTGTCTGAAAATTAGGGCCAGACTGTTACCACTC
CCTTAAGTTTGACCTTAGGTCACTGGAAAGATGTCGAGCGGATCGCTCACAACCAGTCGGTAGATGTCAA
GAAGAGACGTTGGGTTACCTTCTGCTCTGCAGAATGGCCAACCTTTAACGTCGGATGGCCGCGAGACGGC
ACCTTTAACCGAGACCTCATCACCCAGGTTAAGATCAAGGTCTTTTCACCTGGCCCGCATGGACACCCAG
ACCAGGTCCCCTACATCGTGACCTGGGAAGCCTTGGCTTTTGACCCCCCTCCCTGGGTCAAGCCCTTTGT
ACACCCTAAGCCTCCGCCTCCTCTTCCTCCATCCGCCCCGTCTCTCCCCCTTGAACCTCCTCGTTCGACC
CCGCCTCGATCCTCCCTTTATCCAGCCCTCACTCCTTCTCTAGGCGCCGGAATT
Features (pLannotate 1.2.2; 23 found; start..end, strand, type, name):
     61..81      +  CDS            FLAG (fragment): FLAG® epitope tag, followed by an enterokinase cleavage site
    784..1068    +  CDS            FPR2 (fragment): FKBP2_CRYNB - Protein inferred from homology: Swiss-Prot protein existence level 3. PPIases accelerate the folding of proteins. It catalyzes the cis-trans isomerization of proline imidic peptide bonds in oligopeptides (By similarity). From Cryptococcus neoformans var. neoformans serotype D (strain B-3501A) (Filobasidiella neoformans).
   1063..1383    +  CDS            FKBP1A: FKB1A_HUMAN - Also known as FKBP1, FKBP12. Experimental evidence at protein level: Swiss-Prot protein existence level 1. Keeps in an inactive conformation TGFBR1, the TGF-beta type I serine/threonine kinase receptor, preventing TGF-beta receptor activation in absence of ligand. Recruits SMAD7 to ACVR1B which prevents the association of SMAD2 and SMAD3 with the activin receptor complex, thereby blocking the activin signal. May modulate the RYR1 calcium channel activity. PPIases accelerate the folding of proteins. It catalyzes the cis-trans isomerization of proline imidic peptide bonds in oligop
   1402..1533    +  CDS            Gmip (fragment): GMIP_MOUSE - Experimental evidence at protein level: Swiss-Prot protein existence level 1. Stimulates, in vitro and in vivo, the GTPase activity of RhoA. From Mus musculus (Mouse).
   1556..1589    -  misc_feature   MCS (fragment): pBluescript multiple cloning site
   1691..2153    +  misc_feature   IRES: internal ribosome entry site (IRES) of the encephalomyocarditis virus (EMCV)
   2167..2886    +  CDS            EGFP: the original enhanced GFP (Yang et al., 1996) mammalian codon-optimized
   2948..3462    +  LTR            3' LTR: 3' long terminal repeat from murine embryonic stem cell virus
   3624..3640    -  protein_bind   lac operator: The lac repressor binds to the lac operator to inhibit transcription in E. coli. This inhibition can be relieved by adding lactose or isopropyl-β-D-thiogalactopyranoside (IPTG). lac repressor encoded by lacI
   3648..3678    -  promoter       lac promoter: promoter for the E. coli lac operon
   3693..3714    -  protein_bind   CAP binding site: CAP binding activates transcription in the presence of cAMP. E. coli catabolite activator protein
   3727..3819    -  CDS            lacI (fragment): lac repressor; lacI; The lac repressor binds to the lac operator to inhibit transcription in E. coli. This inhibition can be relieved by adding lactose or isopropyl-β-D-thiogalactopyranoside (IPTG).
   4002..4590    -  rep_origin     ori: high-copy-number ColE1/pMB1/pBR322/pUC origin of replication
   4761..5621    -  CDS            AmpR: β-lactamase; bla; confers resistance to ampicillin, carbenicillin, and related antibiotics
   5622..5726    -  promoter       AmpR promoter: bla
   5821..5856    +  CDS            rop (fragment): Rop protein, which maintains plasmids at low copy number; rop
   5958..6057    +  misc_feature   bom (fragment): basis of mobility region from pBR322
   6063..6212    -  CDS            lacZα (fragment): LacZα fragment of β-galactosidase; lacZ fragment
   6212..6413    -  CDS            TcR (fragment): tetracycline efflux protein; tet; confers resistance to tetracycline
   6414..6512    +  CDS            env (fragment): murine leukemia virus gPr80 envelope polyprotein precursor; env; proteolytically cleaved into gp70SU and p15TM subunits
   6554..7070    +  LTR            5' LTR: 5' long terminal repeat from murine embryonic stem cell virus
   7134..7475    +  misc_feature   MESV Ψ: packaging signal of murine embryonic stem cell virus
   7542..7958    +  CDS            gag (truncated): truncated Moloney murine leukemia virus (MMLV) gag gene lacking the start codon
