[The description below was written by a language model from this plasmid's Addgene catalogue record and pLannotate feature annotations shown in this document.]
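Description:
pMSCV-FKBP-GMIP(trunc C2) is a gammaretroviral expression vector built on the pMSCV-IRES-GFP backbone for delivering a tagged fragment of mouse GMIP into mammalian cells by retroviral transduction. In bacteria it is maintained through a high-copy ColE1/pUC-type origin and selected with ampicillin via the β-lactamase gene. The annotation also picks up short remnants of lacI, rop, bom, lacZα, TcR and env sequences, which are non-functional leftovers of the backbone's cloning history.

The viral portion consists of murine embryonic stem cell virus 5' and 3' LTRs flanking the MESV Ψ packaging signal and a truncated, start-codon-deficient gag segment. Together these allow the transcript to be packaged into virions when gag, pol and env are supplied in trans. No separate internal promoter is annotated, so expression is presumably driven by the 5' LTR, as is usual for MSCV vectors. The insert, cloned between BglII and NotI, encodes an N-terminal 3xFLAG epitope followed by four tandem FKBP domains fused to residues 1–44 of GMIP, a Rho GTPase-activating protein. The feature table detects only one FLAG fragment and two FKBP-like hits, most likely because repeated units are incompletely called, and the annotated Gmip fragment matches the stated 44-residue length. Tandem FKBP modules are commonly used for ligand-induced oligomerisation of a fused protein, although the record does not say so explicitly. Downstream, an EMCV IRES drives EGFP from the same transcript, so transduced cells can be identified or sorted by fluorescence. The construct is one of a truncation series, and the associated study concerns pLxIS-containing domains in interferon and metabolic regulation.
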