Addgene plasmid #221280: pMSCV-FKBP-GMIP(trunc C2)
Purpose: Expression of GMIP C-terminal truncation 2 (1-44) in mammalian cells by retroviral transduction
Depositing lab: Jonathan Kagan. Depositing organization: Boston Children's Hospital. Publication: pLxIS-containing domains are biochemically flexible regulators of interferons and metabolism. Landau LM, Chaudhary N, Tien YC, Rogozinska M, Joshi S, Yao C, Crowley J, Hullahalli K, Campbell IW, Waldor MK, Haigis M, Kagan JC. Mol Cell. 2024 Jul 11;84(13):2436-2454.e10. doi: 10.1016/j.molcel.2024.05.030. Epub 2024 Jun 25. PubMed 38925114.
Backbone
  Vector backbone: pMSCV-IRES-GFP
  Vector type: Retroviral
Growth in bacteria
  Bacterial resistance: Ampicillin, 100 μg/mL
  Growth temperature: 37°C
  Growth strain: NEB Stable
  Copy number: High Copy
Gene/Insert
  Gene/Insert name: GMIP C-terminal truncation 2 (1-44)
  Species: M. musculus (mouse)
  Entrez Gene: Gmip (a.k.a. 5031419I10Rik)
  Tag / fusion protein: 3xFLAG-4xFKBP (N terminal on insert)
  Cloning method: Restriction Enzyme; 5′ cloning site BglII (not destroyed); 3′ cloning site NotI (not destroyed)
Terms and licenses: Academic/Nonprofit Terms; Industry Terms: Not Available to Industry
How to cite: pMSCV-FKBP-GMIP(trunc C2) was a gift from Jonathan Kagan (Addgene plasmid # 221280 ; http://n2t.net/addgene:221280 ; RRID:Addgene_221280)
